>Addgene plasmid #129313 | pN1-BPEK | addgene full sequence | sequence record 260940 | Addgene NGS Result
CGTTACATAACTTACGGTAAATGGCCCGCCTGGCTGACCGCCCAACGACCCCCGCCCATTGACGTCAATA
ATGACGTATGTTCCCATAGTAACGCCAATAGGGACTTTCCATTGACGTCAATGGGTGGAGTATTTACGGT
AAACTGCCCACTTGGCAGTACATCAAGTGTATCATATGCCAAGTACGCCCCCTATTGACGTCAATGACGG
TAAATGGCCCGCCTGGCATTATGCCCAGTACATGACCTTATGGGACTTTCCTACTTGGCAGTACATCTAC
GTATTAGTCATCGCTATTACCATGGTGATGCGGTTTTGGCAGTACATCAATGGGCGTGGATAGCGGTTTG
ACTCACGGGGATTTCCAAGTCTCCACCCCATTGACGTCAATGGGAGTTTGTTTTGGCACCAAAATCAACG
GGACTTTCCAAAATGTCGTAACAACTCCGCCCCATTGACGCAAATGGGCGGTAGGCGTGTACGGTGGGAG
GTCTATATAAGCAGAGCTGGTTTAGTGAACCGTCAGATCCGCTAGCGCTACCGGACTCAGATCTCGAGCT
CAAGCTTCGAATTCTGCAGTCGACGGTACCGCGGGCCCGGGATCCACCGGTCGCCACCATGGTGAAAACT
GTGAAAGTGAATATAACAACCCCTGATGGGCCAGTCTACGACGCTGATATCGAGATGGTGTCCGTGCGGG
CCGAGAGTGGTGATCTCGGCATCCTCCCCGGTCACATTCCCACAAAGGCCCCACTGAAGATCGGAGCTGT
GCGGCTGAAGAAGGACGGCCAAACAGAGGAAGTCGCAGTCTCAGGCGGCACTGTTGAAGTGCGGCCTGAC
CACGTTACCATTAATGCTCAAGCCGCTGAACGGGCGGAGGACATTGACGTCCTCCGCGCCAAAGCGGCGA
AAGAGCGGGCGGAGCGCCGCCTGCAAAGCCAGACCCGTTACAACAGCCACAACGTCTATATCATGGCCGA
CAAGCAGAAGAACGGCATCAAGGTGAACTTCAAGATCCGCCACAACATCGAGGACGGCAGCGTGCAGCTC
GCCGACCACTACCAGCAGAACACCCCCATCGGCGACGGCCCCGTGCTGCTGCCCGACAACCACTACCTGA
GCACCCAGTCCAAGCTGAGCAAAGACCCCAACGAGAAGCGCGATCACATGGTCCTGCTGGAGTTCGTGAC
CGCCGCCGGGATCACTCTCGGCATGGACGAGCTGTACAAGGGTGGCACCGGAGGGAGCATGGTGAGCAAG
GGCGAGGAGCTGTTCACCGGGGTGGTGCCCATCCTGGTCGAGCTGGACGGCGACGTAAACGGCCACAAGT
TCAGCGTGTCCGGCGAGGGCGAGGGCGATGCCACCTACGGCAAGCTGACCCTGAAGTTCATCTGCACCAC
CGGCAAGCTGCCCGTGCCCTGGCCCACCCTCGTGACCACCCTGACCTACGGCGTGCAGTGCTTCAGCCGC
TACCCCGACCACATGAAGCAGCACGACTTCTTCAAGTCCGCCATGCCCGAAGGCTACGTCCAGGAGCGCA
CCATCTTCTTCAAGGACGACGGCAACTACAAGACCCGCGCCGAGGTGAAGTTCGAGGGCGACACCCTGGT
GAACCGCATCGAGCTGAAGGGCATCGACTTCAAGGAGGACGGCAACATCCTGGGGCACAAGCTGGAGTAC
AACCTGGGTGACATCGACTTCAAACGGGCCGAACTGGCGTTAAAACGCGCCATGAACCGTTTGAGCGTTG
CGGAAAAGAAGTGAGCGGCCGCGACTCTAGATCATAATCAGCCATACCACATTTGTAGAGGTTTTACTTG
CTTTAAAAAACCTCCCACACCTCCCCCTGAACCTGAAACATAAAATGAATGCAATTGTTGTTGTTAACTT
GTTTATTGCAGCTTATAATGGTTACAAATAAAGCAATAGCATCACAAATTTCACAAATAAAGCATTTTTT
TCACTGCATTCTAGTTGTGGTTTGTCCAAACTCATCAATGTATCTTAAGGCGTAAATTGTAAGCGTTAAT
ATTTTGTTAAAATTCGCGTTAAATTTTTGTTAAATCAGCTCATTTTTTAACCAATAGGCCGAAATCGGCA
AAATCCCTTATAAATCAAAAGAATAGACCGAGATAGGGT
[37 nt withheld, positions 2140-2176]
AAAGAACGTGGACTCCAACGTCAAAGG
[49 nt withheld, positions 2204-2252]
T
[91 nt withheld, positions 2254-2344]
G
[124 nt withheld, positions 2346-2469]
CAGGTGGCACTTTTCGGGGAAATGTGCGCGGAACCCCTATTTGTTTATTTTTCTAAATACATTCAAATAT
GTATCCGCTCATGAGACAATAACCCTGATAAATGCTTCAATAATATTGAAAAAGGAAGAGTCCTGAGGCG
GAAAGAACCAGCTGTGGAATGTGTGTCAGTTAGGGTGTGGAAAGTCCCCAGGCTCCCCAGCAGGCAGAAG
TATGCAAAGCATGCATCTCAATTAGTCAGCAACCAGGTGTGGAAAGTCCCCAGGCTCCCCAGCAGGCAGA
AGTATGCAAAGCATGCATCTCAATTAGTCAGCAACCATAGTCCCGCCCCTAACTCCGCCCATCCCGCCCC
TAACTCCGCCCAGTTCCGCCCATTCTCCGCCCCATGGCTGACTAATTTTTTTTATTTATGCAGAGGCCGA
GGCCGCCTCGGCCTCTGAGCTATTCCAGAAGTAGTGAGGAGGCTTTTTTGGAGGCCTAGGCTTTTGCAAA
GATCGATCAAGAGACAGGATGAGGATCGTTTCGCATGATTGAACAAGATGGATTGCACGCAGGTTCTCCG
GCCGCTTGGGTGGAGAGGCTATTCGGCTATGACTGGGCACAACAGACAATCGGCTGCTCTGATGCCGCCG
TGTTCCGGCTGTCAGCGCAGGGGCGCCCGGTTCTTTTTGTCAAGACCGACCTGTCCGGTGCCCTGAATGA
ACTGCAAGACGAGGCAGCGCGGCTATCGTGGCTGGCCACGACGGGCGTTCCTTGCGCAGCTGTGCTCGAC
GTTGTCACTGAAGCGGGAAGGGACTGGCTGCTATTGGGCGAAGTGCCGGGGCAGGATCTCCTGTCATCTC
ACCTTGCTCCTGCCGAGAAAGTATCCATCATGGCTGATGCAATGCGGCGGCTGCATACGCTTGATCCGGC
TACCTGCCCATTCGACCACCAAGCGAAACATCGCATCGAGCGAGCACGTACTCGGATGGAAGCCGGTCTT
GTCGATCAGGATGATCTGGACGAAGAGCATCAGGGGCTCGCGCCAGCCGAACTGTTCGCCAGGCTCAAGG
CGAGCATGCCCGACGGCGAGGATCTCGTCGTGACCCATGGCGATGCCTGCTTGCCGAATATCATGGTGGA
AAATGGCCGCTTTTCTGGATTCATCGACTGTGGCCGGCTGGGTGTGGCGGACCGCTATCAGGACATAGCG
TTGGCTACCCGTGATATTGCTGAAGAGCTTGGCGGCGAATGGGCTGACCGCTTCCTCGTGCTTTACGGTA
TCGCCGCTCCCGATTCGCAGCGCATCGCCTTCTATCGCCTTCTTGACGAGTTCTTCTGAGCGGGACTCTG
GGGTTCGAAATGACCGACCAAGCGACGCCCAACCTGCCATCACGAGATTTCGATTCCACCGCCGCCTTCT
ATGAAAGGTTGGGCTTCGGAATCGTTTTCCGGGACGCCGGCTGGATGATCCTCCAGCGCGGGGATCTCAT
GCTGGAGTTCTTCGCCCACCCTAGGGGGAGGCTAACTGAAACACGGAAGGAGACAATACCGGAAGGAACC
CGCGCTATGACGGCAATAAAAAGACAGAATAAAACGCACGGTGTTGGGTCGTTTGTTCATAAACGCGGGG
TTCGGTCCCAGGGCTGGCACTCTGTCGATACCCCACCGAGACCCCATTGGGGCCAATACGCCCGCGTTTC
TTCCTTTTCCCCACCCCACCCCCCAAGTTCGGGTGAAGGCCCAGGGCTCGCAGCCAACGTCGGGGCGGCA
GGCCCTGCCATAGCCTCAGGTTACTCATATATACTTTAGATTGATTTAAAACTTCATTTTTAATTTAAAA
GGATCTAGGTGAAGATCCTTTTTGATAATCTCATGACCAAAATCCCTTAACGTGAGTTTTCGTTCCACTG
AGCGTCAGACCCCGTAGAAAAGATCAAAGGATCTTCTTGAGATCCTTTTTTTCTGCGCGTAATCTGCTGC
TTGCAAACAAAAAAACCACCGCTACCAGCGGTGGTTTGTTTGCCGGATCAAGAGCTACCAACTCTTTTTC
CGAAGGTAACTGGCTTCAGCAGAGCGCAGATACCAAATACTGTTCTTCTAGTGTAGCCGTAGTTAGGCCA
CCACTTCAAGAACTCTGTAGCACCGCCTACATACCTCGCTCTGCTAATCCTGTTACCAGTGGCTGCTGCC
AGTGGCGATAAGTCGTGTCTTACCGGGTTGGACTCAAGACGATAGTTACCGGATAAGGCGCAGCGGTCGG
GCTGAACGGGGGGTTCGTGCACACAGCCCAGCTTGGAGCGAACGACCTACACCGAACTGAGATACCTACA
GCGTGAGCTATGAGAAAGCGCCACGCTTCCCGAAGGGAGAAAGGCGGACAGGTATCCGGTAAGCGGCAGG
GTCGGAACAGGAGAGCGCACGAGGGAGCTTCCAGGGGGAAACGCCTGGTATCTTTATAGTCCTGTCGGGT
TTCGCCACCTCTGACTTGAGCGTCGATTTTTGTGATGCTCGTCAGGGGGGCGGAGCCTATGGAAAAACGC
CAGCAACGCGGCCTTTTTACGGTTCCTGGCCTTTTGCTGGCCTTTTGCTCACATGTTCTTTCCTGCGTTA
TCCCCTGATTCTGTGGATAACCGTATTACCGCCATGCATTAGTTATTAATAGTAATCAATTACGGGGTCA
TTAGTTCATAGCCCATATATGGAGTTCCG
Features (pLannotate 1.2.2; 17 found; start..end, strand, type, name):
      1..304     +  enhancer       CMV enhancer: human cytomegalovirus immediate early enhancer
    305..508     +  promoter       CMV promoter: human cytomegalovirus (CMV) immediate early promoter
    531..611     +  misc_feature   MCS: multiple cloning site
    625..945     +  CDS            atpC (fragment): ATPE_BACSU - Experimental evidence at protein level: Swiss-Prot protein existence level 1. Produces ATP from ADP in the presence of a proton gradient across the membrane. From Bacillus subtilis (strain 168).
    961..1683    +  CDS            cEGFP: cEGFP is a basic (constitutively fluorescent) green fluorescent protein published in 2008, derived from Aequorea victoria.
   1690..1761    +  CDS            atpC (fragment): ATPE_BACP3 - Experimental evidence at protein level: Swiss-Prot protein existence level 1. Produces ATP from ADP in the presence of a proton gradient across the membrane. From Bacillus sp. (strain PS3).
   1780..1863    +  CDS            large T antigen (fragment): large T antigen from SV40 (simian virus 40)
   1886..2007    +  polyA_signal   SV40 poly(A) signal: SV40 polyadenylation signal
   2041..2469    -  rep_origin     f1 ori (sequence partly withheld): f1 bacteriophage origin of replication; arrow indicates direction of (+) strand synthesis
   2496..2600    +  promoter       AmpR promoter: bla
   2602..2959    +  promoter       SV40 promoter: SV40 enhancer and early promoter
   2994..3788    +  CDS            NeoR/KanR: aminoglycoside phosphotransferase from Tn5; aph(3')-II (or nptII); confers resistance to neomycin, kanamycin, and G418 (Geneticin®)
   3809..3961    +  CDS            ble (fragment): BLE_KLEPN - Experimental evidence at protein level: Swiss-Prot protein existence level 1. Binding protein with a strong affinity to the bleomycin family of antibiotics. Binds to CL990; an antimitotic-antibiotic compound. From Klebsiella pneumoniae.
   4020..4067    +  polyA_signal   HSV TK poly(A) signal: herpes simplex virus thymidine kinase polyadenylation signal (Cole and Stacy, 1985)
   4158..4174    -  polyA_signal   bGH poly(A) signal (fragment): bovine growth hormone polyadenylation signal
   4396..4984    +  rep_origin     ori: high-copy-number ColE1/pMB1/pBR322/pUC origin of replication
   5099..5158    +  enhancer       CMV enhancer (fragment): human cytomegalovirus immediate early enhancer
