[The description below was written by a language model from this plasmid's Addgene catalogue record and pLannotate feature annotations shown in this document.]
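Description:
pN1-BPEK is a mammalian expression plasmid built on a pN1-type backbone that carries QUEEN-BPEK, a synthetic, genetically encoded fluorescent indicator for measuring ATP. It is propagated in E. coli as a high-copy plasmid through its ColE1/pUC-type origin and selected with kanamycin. The single NeoR/KanR gene (Tn5 aminoglycoside phosphotransferase) sits behind tandem bacterial (bla-type) and SV40 enhancer/early promoters and is followed by an HSV TK polyadenylation signal, so the same marker can provide kanamycin resistance in bacteria and G418 resistance in mammalian cells. An f1 origin is also present. The short ble and bGH poly(A) matches in the annotation are small fragments and appear to be backbone remnants rather than functional elements.

The sensor is driven by the human cytomegalovirus immediate early enhancer and promoter, followed by a multiple cloning site and terminated by the SV40 polyadenylation signal. The annotated coding region consists of a fragment of the ATP synthase epsilon subunit (atpC) matching Bacillus subtilis, then a circularly permuted EGFP-type green fluorescent protein, then a shorter epsilon subunit fragment matching Bacillus sp. PS3. This layout is consistent with the QUEEN design, in which a fluorescent protein is inserted within the ATP-binding epsilon subunit so that ATP-induced conformational change alters the fluorescence readout. The chimeric use of two bacterial epsilon sequences suggests a variant in an indicator-engineering series, though the record does not explain what the BPEK designation means or give the variant's ATP affinity. The construct's stated purpose is ATP measurement, and the associated work concerns quantitative live-cell imaging of metabolic heterogeneity.
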