Addgene plasmid #129313: pN1-BPEK
Purpose: ATP measurement
Depositing lab: Yasushi Okada. Depositing organization: RIKEN Center for Biosystems Dynamics Research, Kobe. Publication: Live cell imaging of metabolic heterogeneity by quantitative fluorescent ATP indicator protein, QUEEN-37C. Yaginuma H, Okada Y. bioRxiv 2021.10.08.463131 10.1101/2021.10.08.463131.
Backbone
  Vector backbone: pN1
  Vector type: Mammalian Expression
Growth in bacteria
  Bacterial resistance: Kanamycin, 50 μg/mL
  Growth temperature: 37°C
  Growth strain: DH5alpha
  Copy number: High Copy
Gene/Insert
  Gene/Insert name: QUEEN-BPEK
  Species: Synthetic
  Cloning method: Restriction Enzyme; 5′ cloning site Unknown (unknown if destroyed)
Terms and licenses: Academic/Nonprofit Terms; Industry Terms: Not Available to Industry
Depositor comments: Depositor Adm #1030 . Please visit https://www.biorxiv.org/content/10.1101/2021.10.08.463131v1 for bioRxiv preprint.
How to cite: pN1-BPEK was a gift from Yasushi Okada (Addgene plasmid # 129313 ; http://n2t.net/addgene:129313 ; RRID:Addgene_129313)
